>Addgene plasmid #82278 | pDONR223_SDHA_WT | addgene full sequence | sequence record 165311 | Addgene NGS result
CTTCAGCAGAGCGCAGATACCAAATACTGTTCTTCTAGTGTAGCCGTAGTTAGGCCACCACTTCAAGAAC
TCTGTAGCACCGCCTACATACCTCGCTCTGCTAATCCTGTTACCAGTGGCTGCTGCCAGTGGCGATAAGT
CGTGTCTTACCGGGTTGGACTCAAGACGATAGTTACCGGATAAGGCGCAGCGGTCGGGCTGAACGGGGGG
TTCGTGCACACAGCCCAGCTTGGAGCGAACGACCTACACCGAACTGAGATACCTACAGCGTGAGCTATGA
GAAAGCGCCACGCTTCCCGAAGGGAGAAAGGCGGACAGGTATCCGGTAAGCGGCAGGGTCGGAACAGGAG
AGCGCACGAGGGAGCTTCCAGGGGGAAACGCCTGGTATCTTTATAGTCCTGTCGGGTTTCGCCACCTCTG
ACTTGAGCGTCGATTTTTGTGATGCTCGTCAGGGGGGCGGAGCCTATGGAAAAACGCCAGCAACGCGGCC
TTTTTACGGTTCCTGGCCTTTTGCTGGCCTTTTGCTCACATGTTCTTTCCTGCGTTATCCCCTGATTCTG
TGGATAACCGTATTACCGCCTTTGAGTGAGCTGATACCGCTCGCCGCAGCCGAACGACCGAGCGCAGCGA
GTCAGTGAGCGAGGAAGCGGAAGAGCGCCCAATACGCAAACCGCCTCTCCCCGCGCGTTGGCCGATTCAT
TAATGCAGCTGGCACGACAGGTTTCCCGACTGGAAAGCGGGCAGTGAGCGCAACGCAATTAATACGCGTA
CCGCTAGCCAGGAAGAGTTTGTAGAAACGCAAAAAGGCCATCCGTCAGGATGGCCTTCTGCTTAGTTTGA
TGCCTGGCAGTTTATGGCGGGCGTCCTGCCCGCCACCCTCCGGGCCGTTGCTTCACAACGTTCAAATCCG
CTCCCGGCGGATTTGTCCTACTCAGGAGAGCGTTCACCGACAAACAACAGATAAAACGAAAGGCCCAGTC
TTCCGACTGAGCCTTTCGTTTTATTTGATGCCTGGCAGTTCCCTACTCTCGCGTTAACGCTAGCATGGAT
GTTTTCCCAGTCACGACGTTGTAAAACGACGGCCAGTCTTAAGCTCGGGCCCCAAATAATGATTTTATTT
TGACTGATAGTGACCTGTTCGTTGCAACAAATTGATGAGCAATGCTTTTTTATAATGCCAACTTTGTACA
AAAAAGTTGGCATGTCGGGGGTCCGGGGCCTGTCGCGGCTGCTGAGCGCTCGGCGCCTGGCGCTGGCCAA
GGCGTGGCCAACAGTGTTGCAAACAGGAACCCGAGGTTTTCACTTCACTGTTGATGGGAACAAGAGGGCA
TCTGCTAAAGTTTCAGATTCCATTTCTGCTCAGTATCCAGTAGTGGATCATGAATTTGATGCAGTGGTGG
TAGGCGCTGGAGGGGCAGGCTTGCGAGCTGCATTTGGCCTTTCTGAGGCAGGGTTTAATACAGCATGTGT
TACCAAGCTGTTTCCTACCAGGTCACACACTGTTGCAGCACAGGGAGGAATCAATGCTGCTCTGGGGAAC
ATGGAGGAGGACAACTGGAGGTGGCATTTCTACGACACCGTGAAGGGCTCCGACTGGCTGGGGGACCAGG
ATGCCATCCACTACATGACGGAGCAGGCCCCCGCCGCCGTGGTCGAGCTAGAAAATTATGGCATGCCGTT
TAGCAGAACTGAAGATGGGAAGATTTATCAGCGTGCATTTGGTGGACAGAGCCTCAAGTTTGGAAAGGGC
GGGCAGGCCCATCGGTGCTGCTGTGTGGCTGATCGGACTGGCCACTCGCTATTGCACACCTTATATGGAA
GGTCTCTGCGATATGATACCAGCTATTTTGTGGAGTATTTTGCCTTGGATCTCCTGATGGAGAATGGGGA
GTGCCGTGGTGTCATCGCACTGTGCATAGAGGACGGGTCCATCCATCGCATAAGAGCAAAGAACACTGTT
GTTGCCACAGGAGGCTACGGGCGCACCTACTTCAGCTGCACGTCTGCCCACACCAGCACTGGCGACGGCA
CGGCCATGATCACCAGGGCAGGCCTTCCTTGCCAGGACCTAGAGTTTGTTCAGTTCCACCCCACAGGCAT
ATATGGTGCTGGTTGTCTCATTACGGAAGGATGTCGTGGAGAGGGAGGCATTCTCATTAACAGTCAAGGC
GAAAGGTTTATGGAGCGATACGCCCCTGTCGCGAAGGACCTGGCGTCTAGAGATGTGGTGTCTCGGTCCA
TGACTCTGGAGATCCGAGAAGGAAGAGGCTGTGGCCCTGAGAAAGATCACGTCTACCTGCAGCTGCACCA
CCTACCTCCAGAGCAGCTGGCCACGCGCCTGCCTGGCATTTCAGAGACAGCCATGATCTTCGCTGGCGTG
GACGTCACGAAGGAGCCGATCCCTGTCCTCCCCACCGTGCATTATAACATGGGCGGCATTCCCACCAACT
ACAAGGGGCAGGTCCTGAGGCACGTGAATGGCCAGGATCAGATTGTGCCCGGCCTGTACGCCTGTGGGGA
GGCCGCCTGTGCCTCGGTACATGGTGCCAACCGCCTCGGGGCAAACTCGCTCTTGGACCTGGTTGTCTTT
GGTCGGGCATGTGCCCTGAGCATCGAAGAGTCATGCAGGCCTGGAGATAAAGTCCCTCCAATTAAACCAA
ACGCTGGGGAAGAATCTGTCATGAATCTTGACAAATTGAGATTTGCTGATGGAAGCATAAGAACATCGGA
ACTGCGACTCAGCATGCAGAAGTCAATGCAAAATCATGCTGCCGTGTTCCGTGTGGGAAGCGTGTTGCAA
GAAGGTTGTGGGAAAATCAGCAAGCTCTATGGAGACCTAAAGCACCTGAAGACGTTCGACCGGGGAATGG
TCTGGAACACGGACCTGGTGGAGACCCTGGAGCTGCAGAACCTGATGCTGTGTGCGCTGCAGACCATCTA
CGGAGCAGAGGCACGGAAGGAGTCACGGGGCGCGCATGCCAGGGAAGACTACAAGGTGCGGATTGATGAG
TACGATTACTCCAAGCCCATCCAGGGGCAACAGAAGAAGCCCTTTGAGGAGCACTGGAGGAAGCACACCC
TGTCCTATGTGGACGTTGGCACTGGGAAGGTCACTCTGGAATATAGACCCGTGATCGACAAAACTTTGAA
CGAGGCTGACTGTGCCACCGTCCCGCCAGCCATTCGCTCCTACTGCCCAACTTTCTTGTACAAAGTTGGC
ATTATAAGAAAGCATTGCTTATCAATTTGTTGCAACGAACAGGTCACTATCAGTCAAAATAAAATCATTA
TTTGCCATCCAGCTGATATCCCCTATAGTGAGTCGTATTACATGGTCATAGCTGTTTCCTGGCAGCTCTG
GCCCGTGTCTCAAAATCTCTGATGTTACATTGCACAAGATAAAAATATATCATCATGCCTCCTCTAGACC
AGCCAGGACAGAAATGCCTCGACTTCGCTGCTACCCAAGGTTGCCGGGTGACGCACACCGTGGAAACGGA
TGAAGGCACGAACCCAGTGGACATAAGCCTGTTCGGTTCGTAAGCTGTAATGCAAGTAGCGTATGCGCTC
ACGCAACTGGTCCAGAACCTTGACCGAACGCAGCGGTGGTAACGGCGCAGTGGCGGTTTTCATGGCTTGT
TATGACTGTTTTTTTGGGGTACAGTCTATGCCTCGGGCATCCAAGCAGCAAGCGCGTTACGCCGTGGGTC
GATGTTTGATGTTATGGAGCAGCAACGATGTTACGCAGCAGGGCAGTCGCCCTAAAACAAAGTTAAACAT
TATGAGGGAAGCGGTGATCGCCGAAGTATCGACTCAACTATCAGAGGTAGTTGGCGTCATCGAGCGCCAT
CTCGAACCGACGTTGCTGGCCGTACATTTGTACGGCTCCGCAGTGGATGGCGGCCTGAAGCCACACAGTG
ATATTGATTTGCTGGTTACGGTGACCGTAAGGCTTGATGAAACAACGCGGCGAGCTTTGATCAACGACCT
TTTGGAAACTTCGGCTTCCCCTGGAGAGAGCGAGATTCTCCGCGCTGTAGAAGTCACCATTGTTGTGCAC
GACGACATCATTCCGTGGCGTTATCCAGCTAAGCGCGAACTGCAATTTGGAGAATGGCAGCGCAATGACA
TTCTTGCAGGTATCTTCGAGCCAGCCACGATCGACATTGATCTGGCTATCTTGCTGACAAAAGCAAGAGA
ACATAGCGTTGCCTTGGTAGGTCCAGCGGCGGAGGAACTCTTTGATCCGGTTCCTGAACAGGATCTATTT
GAGGCGCTAAATGAAACCTTAACGCTATGGAACTCGCCGCCCGACTGGGCTGGCGATGAGCGAAATGTAG
TGCTTACGTTGTCCCGCATTTGGTACAGCGCAGTAACCGGCAAAATCGCGCCGAAGGATGTCGCTGCCGA
CTGGGCAATGGAGCGCCTGCCGGCCCAGTATCAGCCCGTCATACTTGAAGCTAGACAGGCTTATCTTGGA
CAAGAAGAAGATCGCTTGGCCTCGCGCGCAGATCAGTTGGAAGAATTTGTCCACTACGTGAAAGGCGAGA
TCACCAAGGTAGTCGGCAAATAACCCTCGAGCCACCCATGACCAAAATCCCTTAACGTGAGTTACGCGTC
GTTCCACTGAGCGTCAGACCCCGTAGAAAAGATCAAAGGATCTTCTTGAGATCCTTTTTTTCTGCGCGTA
ATCTGCTGCTTGCAAACAAAAAAACCACCGCTACCAGCGGTGGTTTGTTTGCCGGATCAAGAGCTACCAA
CTCTTTTTCCGAAGGTAACTGG
Features (pLannotate 1.2.2; 12 found; start..end, strand, type, name):
    655..747     +  CDS            lacI (fragment): lac repressor; lacI; The lac repressor binds to the lac operator to inhibit transcription in E. coli. This inhibition can be relieved by adding lactose or isopropyl-β-D-thiogalactopyranoside (IPTG).
    802..829     -  terminator     rrnB T2 terminator: transcription terminator T2 from the E. coli rrnB gene
    961..1004    +  terminator     rrnB T1 terminator: Escherichia coli rrnB; transcription terminator T1 from the E. coli rrnB gene
   1051..1087    -  CDS            lacZα (fragment): LacZα fragment of β-galactosidase; lacZ fragment
   1104..1199    +  protein_bind   attL3: mutant version of attL; recombination site for the Gateway® LR reaction LR Clonase™
   1202..3193    +  CDS            SDHA: SDHA_HUMAN - Also known as SDH2, SDHF. Experimental evidence at protein level: Swiss-Prot protein existence level 1. Flavoprotein (FP) subunit of succinate dehydrogenase (SDH) that is involved in complex II of the mitochondrial electron transport chain and is responsible for transferring electrons from succinate to ubiquinone (coenzyme Q) (PubMed:24781757). Can act as a tumor suppressor (PubMed:20484225). From Homo sapiens (Human).
   3196..3294    -  protein_bind   attL2: mutant version of attL; recombination site for the Gateway® LR reaction LR Clonase™
   3312..3330    -  promoter       T7 promoter: promoter for bacteriophage T7 RNA polymerase
   3520..3543    +  promoter       Pc promoter (fragment): intI1 (promoter lies within the coding sequence); class 1 integron promoter
   3719..3775    +  CDS            GmR (fragment): gentamycin acetyltransferase; aacC1; confers resistance to gentamycin
   3782..4573    +  CDS            SmR: aminoglycoside adenylyltransferase (Murphy, 1985); aadA; confers resistance to spectinomycin and streptomycin
   4666..472     +  rep_origin     ori (across the origin): high-copy-number ColE1/pMB1/pBR322/pUC origin of replication
