[The description below was written by a language model from this plasmid's Addgene catalogue record and pLannotate feature annotations shown in this document.]
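Description:
pDONR223_SDHA_WT is a Gateway entry clone built on the Invitrogen pDONR223 backbone and carrying the wild-type human SDHA open reading frame (reference transcript NM_004168.3). It belongs to the Target Accelerator Plasmid Collection. The sequenced plasmid is about 4.8 kb. It replicates in E. coli from a high-copy ColE1/pUC-type origin and is selected with spectinomycin through the aadA (SmR) aminoglycoside adenylyltransferase gene. The short Pc integron promoter fragment annotated upstream of the marker probably drives its expression. The lacI, lacZα and gentamicin-resistance fragments called by the annotation software are short backbone remnants rather than functional genes.

SDHA encodes the flavoprotein subunit of succinate dehydrogenase, which is mitochondrial complex II, and has been described as a tumor suppressor. The coding sequence is roughly 2 kb and sits between two attL recombination sites. The annotation tool labels the upstream site attL3 and the downstream site attL2. These sites allow the ORF to be moved into attR-containing destination vectors by an LR Clonase reaction. The record lists no promoter for the insert, so the plasmid is a shuttle and archival clone, not an expression construct. The rrnB T1 and T2 terminators upstream of the cassette insulate it from read-through transcription. A T7 promoter lies just beyond the downstream att site, oriented toward the insert on the opposite strand.

The depositors describe the clone as "open": no stop codon immediately follows the ORF, so it can be fused to C-terminal tags supplied by a destination vector. It serves as the wild-type reference allele for work that compares cancer-associated variants in functional and morphological profiling screens.
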