Addgene plasmid #82278: pDONR223_SDHA_WT
Purpose: Gateway Donor vector containing SDHA, part of the Target Accelerator Plasmid Collection.
Depositing lab: Jesse Boehm & William Hahn & David Root. Depositing organization: Broad Institute. Publication: Systematic Functional Interrogation of Rare Cancer Variants Identifies Oncogenic Alleles. Kim E, Ilic N, Shrestha Y, Zou L, Kamburov A, Zhu C, Yang X, Lubonja R, Tran N, Nguyen C, Lawrence MS, Piccioni F, Bagul M, Doench JG, Chouinard CR, Wu X, Hogstrom L, Natoli T, Tamayo P, Horn H, Corsello SM, Lage K, Root DE, Subramanian A, Golub TR, Getz G, Boehm JS, Hahn WC. Cancer Discov. 2016 Jul;6(7):714-26. doi: 10.1158/2159-8290.CD-16-0160. Epub 2016 May 4. PubMed 27147599.
Backbone
  Vector backbone: pDONR223
  Backbone manufacturer: Invitrogen
  Backbone size w/o insert (bp): 2790
  Vector type: Gateway Entry vector
Growth in bacteria
  Bacterial resistance: Spectinomycin, 50 μg/mL
  Growth temperature: 37°C
  Growth strain: DH5alpha
  Copy number: High Copy
Gene/Insert
  Gene/Insert name: SDHA (alt name: NM_004168.3)
  Species: H. sapiens (human)
  Mutation: WT
  Entrez Gene: SDHA (a.k.a. CMD1GG, FP, MC2DN1, NDAXOA, PGL5, PPGL5, SDH1, SDH2, SDHF)
  Promoter: None
  Cloning method: Gateway Cloning
  Sequencing primers: 5′ M13pUC-fwd; 3′ M13-Rev
Terms and licenses: Academic/Nonprofit Terms; Industry Terms: Not Available to Industry
Depositor comments: Open state: NO stop codon immediately follows insert. Supporting reference: Systematic morphological profiling of human gene and allele function via Cell Painting. Rohban MH, et al. Elife. 2017, Mar 18;6. pii: e24060. PubMed PMID 28315521
How to cite: pDONR223_SDHA_WT was a gift from Jesse Boehm & William Hahn & David Root (Addgene plasmid # 82278 ; http://n2t.net/addgene:82278 ; RRID:Addgene_82278)
