>Addgene plasmid #82278 | pDONR223_SDHA_WT | depositor partial sequence | sequence record 155649 | Insert sequence
ATGTCGGGGGTCCGGGGCCTGTCGCGGCTGCTGAGCGCTCGGCGCCTGGCGCTGGCCAAGGCGTGGCCAA
CAGTGTTGCAAACAGGAACCCGAGGTTTTCACTTCACTGTTGATGGGAACAAGAGGGCATCTGCTAAAGT
TTCAGATTCCATTTCTGCTCAGTATCCAGTAGTGGATCATGAATTTGATGCAGTGGTGGTAGGCGCTGGA
GGGGCAGGCTTGCGAGCTGCATTTGGCCTTTCTGAGGCAGGGTTTAATACAGCATGTGTTACCAAGCTGT
TTCCTACCAGGTCACACACTGTTGCAGCACAGGGAGGAATCAATGCTGCTCTGGGGAACATGGAGGAGGA
CAACTGGAGGTGGCATTTCTACGACACCGTGAAGGGCTCCGACTGGCTGGGGGACCAGGATGCCATCCAC
TACATGACGGAGCAGGCCCCCGCCGCCGTGGTCGAGCTAGAAAATTATGGCATGCCGTTTAGCAGAACTG
AAGATGGGAAGATTTATCAGCGTGCATTTGGTGGACAGAGCCTCAAGTTTGGAAAGGGCGGGCAGGCCCA
TCGGTGCTGCTGTGTGGCTGATCGGACTGGCCACTCGCTATTGCACACCTTATATGGAAGGTCTCTGCGA
TATGATACCAGCTATTTTGTGGAGTATTTTGCCTTGGATCTCCTGATGGAGAATGGGGAGTGCCGTGGTG
TCATCGCACTGTGCATAGAGGACGGGTCCATCCATCGCATAAGAGCAAAGAACACTGTTGTTGCCACAGG
AGGCTACGGGCGCACCTACTTCAGCTGCACGTCTGCCCACACCAGCACTGGCGACGGCACGGCCATGATC
ACCAGGGCAGGCCTTCCTTGCCAGGACCTAGAGTTTGTTCAGTTCCACCCCACAGGCATATATGGTGCTG
GTTGTCTCATTACGGAAGGATGTCGTGGAGAGGGAGGCATTCTCATTAACAGTCAAGGCGAAAGGTTTAT
GGAGCGATACGCCCCTGTCGCGAAGGACCTGGCGTCTAGAGATGTGGTGTCTCGGTCCATGACTCTGGAG
ATCCGAGAAGGAAGAGGCTGTGGCCCTGAGAAAGATCACGTCTACCTGCAGCTGCACCACCTACCTCCAG
AGCAGCTGGCCACGCGCCTGCCTGGCATTTCAGAGACAGCCATGATCTTCGCTGGCGTGGACGTCACGAA
GGAGCCGATCCCTGTCCTCCCCACCGTGCATTATAACATGGGCGGCATTCCCACCAACTACAAGGGGCAG
GTCCTGAGGCACGTGAATGGCCAGGATCAGATTGTGCCCGGCCTGTACGCCTGTGGGGAGGCCGCCTGTG
CCTCGGTACATGGTGCCAACCGCCTCGGGGCAAACTCGCTCTTGGACCTGGTTGTCTTTGGTCGGGCATG
TGCCCTGAGCATCGAAGAGTCATGCAGGCCTGGAGATAAAGTCCCTCCAATTAAACCAAACGCTGGGGAA
GAATCTGTCATGAATCTTGACAAATTGAGATTTGCTGATGGAAGCATAAGAACATCGGAACTGCGACTCA
GCATGCAGAAGTCAATGCAAAATCATGCTGCCGTGTTCCGTGTGGGAAGCGTGTTGCAAGAAGGTTGTGG
GAAAATCAGCAAGCTCTATGGAGACCTAAAGCACCTGAAGACGTTCGACCGGGGAATGGTCTGGAACACG
GACCTGGTGGAGACCCTGGAGCTGCAGAACCTGATGCTGTGTGCGCTGCAGACCATCTACGGAGCAGAGG
CACGGAAGGAGTCACGGGGCGCGCATGCCAGGGAAGACTACAAGGTGCGGATTGATGAGTACGATTACTC
CAAGCCCATCCAGGGGCAACAGAAGAAGCCCTTTGAGGAGCACTGGAGGAAGCACACCCTGTCCTATGTG
GACGTTGGCACTGGGAAGGTCACTCTGGAATATAGACCCGTGATCGACAAAACTTTGAACGAGGCTGACT
GTGCCACCGTCCCGCCAGCCATTCGCTCCTAC
